>Addgene plasmid #83273 | pSLIK TT 3xFLAG SMAD4 neo | depositor partial sequence | sequence record 158362 | Orfeome_SMAD4
ATGGACAATATGTCTATTACGAATACACCAACAAGTAATGATGCCTGTCTGAGCATTGTGCATAGTTTGA
TGTGCCATAGACAAGGTGGAGAGAGTGAAACATTTGCAAAAAGAGCAATTGAAAGTTTGGTAAAGAAGCT
GAAGGAGAAAAAAGATGAATTGGATTCTTTAATAACAGCTATAACTACAAATGGAGCTCATCCTAGTAAA
TGTGTTACCATACAGAGAACATTGGATGGGAGGCTTCAGGTGGCTGGTCGGAAAGGATTTCCTCATGTGA
TCTATGCCCGTCTCTGGAGGTGGCCTGATCTTCACAAAAATGAACTAAAACATGTTAAATATTGTCAGTA
TGCGTTTGACTTAAAATGTGATAGTGTCTGTGTGAATCCATATCACTACGAACGAGTTGTATCACCTGGA
ATTGATCTCTCAGGATTAACACTGCAGAGTAATGCTCCATCAAGTATGATGGTGAAGGATGAATATGTGC
ATGACTTTGAGGGACAGCCATCGTTGTCCACTGAAGGACATTCAATTCAAACCATCCAGCATCCACCAAG
TAATCGTGCATCGACAGAGACATACAGCACCCCAGCTCTGTTAGCCCCATCTGAGTCTAATGCTACCAGC
ACTGCCAACTTTCCCAACATTCCTGTGGCTTCCACAAGTCAGCCTGCCAGTATACTGGGGGGCAGCCATA
GTGAAGGACTGTTGCAGATAGCATCAGGGCCTCAGCCAGGACAGCAGCAGAATGGATTTACTGGTCAGCC
AGCTACTTACCATCATAACAGCACTACCACCTGGACTGGAAGTAGGACTGCACCATACACACCTAATTTG
CCTCACCACCAAAACGGCCATCTTCAGCACCACCCGCCTATGCCGCCCCATCCCGGACATTACTGGCCTG
TTCACAATGAGCTTGCATTCCAGCCTCCCATTTCCAATCATCCTGCTCCTGAGTATTGGTGTTCCATTGC
TTACTTTGAAATGGATGTTCAGGTAGGAGAGACATTTAAGGTTCCTTCAAGCTGCCCTATTGTTACTGTT
GATGGATACGTGGACCCTTCTGGAGGAGATCGCTTTTGTTTGGGTCAACTCTCCAATGTCCACAGGACAG
AAGCCATTGAGAGAGCAAGGTTGCACATAGGCAAAGGTGTGCAGTTGGAATGTAAAGGTGAAGGTGATGT
TTGGGTCAGGTGCCTTAGTGACCACGCGGTCTTTGTACAGAGTTACTACTTAGACAGAGAAGCTGGGCGT
GCACCTGGAGATGCTGTTCATAAGATCTACCCAAGTGCATATATAAAGGTCTTTGATTTGCGTCAGTGTC
ATCGACAGATGCAGCAGCAGGCGGCTACTGCACAAGCTGCAGCAGCTGCCCAGGCAGCAGCCGTGGCAGG
AAACATCCCTGGCCCAGGATCAGTAGGTGGAATAGCTCCAGCTATCAGTCTGTCAGCTGCTGCTGGAATT
GGTGTTGATGACCTTCGTCGCTTATGCATACTCAGGATGAGTTTTGTGAAAGGCTGGGGACCGGATTACC
CAAGACAGAGCATCAAAGAAACACCTTGCTGGATTGAAATTCACTTACACCGGGCCCTCCAGCTCCTAGA
CGAAGTACTTCATACCATGCCGATTGCAGACCCACAACCTTTAGAC
