>Addgene plasmid #83273 | pSLIK TT 3xFLAG SMAD4 neo | addgene partial sequence | sequence record 161227 | FUGW-Fwd 5'-ATTACAGGGACAGCAGAGATCC-3'
AAGCAGGCTTTAAAGGAACCAATTCAGTCGACTGGATCCCGAGTTTACTCCCTATCAGTGATAGAGAACG
TATGTCGAGTTTACTCCCTATCAGTGATAGAGAACGATGTCGAGTTTACTCCCTATCAGTGATAGAGAAC
GTATGTCGAGTTTACTCCCTATCAGTGATAGAGAACGTATGTCGAGTTTACTCCCTATCAGTGATAGAGA
ACGTATGTCGAGTTTATCCCTATCAGTGATAGAGAACGTATGTCGAGTTTACTCCCTATCAGTGATAGAG
AACGTATGTCGAGGTAGGCGTGTACGGTGGGAGGCCTATATAAGCAGAGCTCGTTTAGTGAACCGTCAGA
TCGCCACTAGATGGACTACAAAGACCATGACGGTGATTATAAAGATCATGACATCGATTACAAGGATGAC
GATGACAAGACTAGTATGGACAATATGTCTATTACGAATACACCAACAAGTAATGATGCCTGTCTGAGCA
TTGTGCATAGTTTGATGTGCCATAGACAAGGTGGAGAGAGTGAAACATTTGCAAAAAGAGCAATTGAAAG
TTTGGTAAAGAAGCTGAAGGAGAAAAAAGATGAATTGGATTCTTTAATAACAGCTATAACTACAAATGGA
GCTCATCCTAGTAAATGTGTTACCATACAGAGAACATTGGATGGGAGGCTTCAGGTGGCTGGTCGGAAAG
GATTTC
