>Addgene plasmid #83273 | pSLIK TT 3xFLAG SMAD4 neo | addgene partial sequence | sequence record 161228 | hUBCpro-R 5'-CTAAGGCCGAGTCTTATGAGCAG-3'
AGGATCAGGACGCTCGCTGCGCCCTTCGTCTGACGTGGCAGCGCTCGCCGTGAGGAGGGGGGCGCCCGCG
GGAGGCGCCAAAACCCGGCGCGGAGGCCAGATCTTGGGTGGGTTAATTAACCATCTTTATGGCTCGAGAT
GTTATCAACCACTTTGTACAAGAAAGCTGGGTCTAGATATCTCGAAAACGCATTAGTCTTCCAATTGAAA
AAAGTGATTTAATTTATACCATTTTAATTCAGCTTTGTAAAAATGTATCAAAGAGATAGCAAGGTATTCA
GTTTTAGTAAACAAGATAATTGCTCCTAAAGTAGCCCCTTGAATTCTCAGTCTAAAGGTTGTGGGTCTGC
AATCGGCATGGTATGAAGTACTTCGTCTAGGAGCTGGAGGGCCCGGTGTAAGTGAATTTCAATCCAGCAA
GGTGTTTCTTTGATGCTCTGTCTTGGGTAATCCGGTCCCCAGCCTTTCACAAAACTCATCCTGAGTATGC
ATAAGCGACGAAGGTCATCAACACCAATTCCAGCAGCAGCTGACAGACTGATAGCTGGAGCTATTCCACC
TACTGATCCTGGGCCAGGGATGTTTCCTGCCACGGCTGCTGCCTGGGCAGCTGCTGCAGCTTGTGCAGTA
GCCGCCTGCTGCTGCATCTGTCGATGACACTGACGCAAATCAAAGACCTTTATATATGCACTTGGGTAGA
TCTTATGAACAGCATCTCCAGGTGCACGCCCAGCTTCTCTGTCTAAGTAGTAACTCTGTACAAAGACCGC
GTGGTCACTAAGGCACCTGACCCAAACATCACCTTCACCTTTACATTCCAACTGCACACCTTTGCCTATG
TGCAACCTTGCTCTCTCA
