[The description below was written by a language model from this plasmid's Addgene catalogue record.]
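Description:
pSLIK TT 3xFLAG SMAD4 neo is a lentiviral mammalian expression plasmid built on the pSLIK-neo backbone, with a recorded total size of about 13.3 kb. It is designed for inducible expression of human SMAD4 after delivery to mammalian cells as lentivirus. In bacteria it is maintained under ampicillin selection. Transduced mammalian cells are selected through a neomycin resistance marker using G418. The record gives no feature table, so the origin of replication, LTRs, packaging signal and other viral elements expected of a lentiviral transfer vector are not itemised.

The payload is the human SMAD4 coding sequence (also known as DPC4 or MADH4), an insert of roughly 1.66 kb corresponding to the reference mRNA. It carries a 3xFLAG epitope tag at its N terminus, which allows detection or immunoprecipitation of the exogenous protein with anti-FLAG reagents. The insert was introduced by Gateway recombination cloning. The record describes expression as inducible but names neither the inducible promoter nor the inducer. The listed sequencing primers suggest that the insert lies between a CMV-derived promoter region and a human ubiquitin C promoter. This is consistent with a single-vector design in which a constitutive promoter drives the regulator and selection marker downstream of the inducible cassette, although the record does not state that arrangement.

SMAD4 is the common mediator SMAD of TGF-β superfamily signalling. The construct is suited to making stable cell lines in which tagged SMAD4 can be switched on in a controlled way. The associated publication concerns GDF11 tumour-suppressor inactivation in triple-negative breast cancer.
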