Addgene plasmid #83273: pSLIK TT 3xFLAG SMAD4 neo
Purpose: Lentiviral vector for inducible expression of SMAD4 with 3xFLAG N-terminal tag
Depositing lab: Kevin Janes. Depositing organization: University of Virginia. Publication: Tumor-Suppressor Inactivation of GDF11 Occurs by Precursor Sequestration in Triple-Negative Breast Cancer. Bajikar SS, Wang CC, Borten MA, Pereira EJ, Atkins KA, Janes KA. Dev Cell. 2017 Nov 20;43(4):418-435.e13. doi: 10.1016/j.devcel.2017.10.027. PubMed 29161592.
Backbone
  Vector backbone: pSLIK-neo
  Backbone manufacturer: Addgene #25735
  Total vector size (bp): 13286
  Vector type: Mammalian Expression, Lentiviral
  Selectable markers: Neomycin (select with G418)
Growth in bacteria
  Bacterial resistance: Ampicillin, 100 μg/mL
  Growth temperature: 30°C
  Growth strain: NEB Stable
  Copy number: Unknown
Gene/Insert
  Gene/Insert name: SMAD4 (alt names: DPC4; MADH4; SMAD family member 4)
  Species: H. sapiens (human)
  Insert size (bp): 1659
  GenBank ID: NM_005359
  Entrez Gene: SMAD4 (a.k.a. DPC4, JIP, MADH4, MYHRS)
  Tag / fusion protein: 3xFLAG (N terminal on insert)
  Cloning method: Gateway Cloning
  Sequencing primers: 5′ CMV-F; 3′ hUBCpro-R
Terms and licenses: Academic/Nonprofit Terms; Industry Terms: Not Available to Industry
Depositor comments: Lentiviral mammalian expression plasmid for inducible expression of 3xFLAG SMAD4
How to cite: pSLIK TT 3xFLAG SMAD4 neo was a gift from Kevin Janes (Addgene plasmid # 83273 ; http://n2t.net/addgene:83273 ; RRID:Addgene_83273)
